Addgene plasmid #116342: pHAGE-ERBB2-M916I
Purpose: Lentiviral expression of ERBB2 M916I
Depositing lab: Gordon Mills & Kenneth Scott. Depositing organization: Baylor College of Medicine. Publication: Systematic Functional Annotation of Somatic Mutations in Cancer. Ng PK, Li J, Jeong KJ, Shao S, Chen H, Tsang YH, Sengupta S, Wang Z, Bhavana VH, Tran R, Soewito S, Minussi DC, Moreno D, Kong K, Dogruluk T, Lu H, Gao J, Tokheim C, Zhou DC, Johnson AM, Zeng J, Ip CKM, Ju Z, Wester M, Yu S, Li Y, Vellano CP, Schultz N, Karchin R, Ding L, Lu Y, Cheung LWT, Chen K, Shaw KR, Meric-Bernstam F, Scott KL, Yi S, Sahni N, Liang H, Mills GB. Cancer Cell. 2018 Mar 12;33(3):450-462.e10. doi: 10.1016/j.ccell.2018.01.021. PubMed 29533785.
Backbone
  Vector backbone: pHAGE
  Vector type: Lentiviral
Growth in bacteria
  Bacterial resistance: Ampicillin, 100 μg/mL
  Growth temperature: 37°C
  Growth strain: Stbl3
  Copy number: High Copy
Gene/Insert
  Gene/Insert name: ERBB2
  Species: H. sapiens (human)
  Mutation: M916I
  Entrez Gene: ERBB2 (a.k.a. CD340, HER-2, HER-2/neu, HER2, MLN 19, MLN-19, NEU, NGL, TKR1, VSCN2, c-ERB-2, c-ERB2, p185(erbB2))
  Cloning method: Gateway Cloning
Terms and licenses: Academic/Nonprofit Terms; Industry Terms: Not Available to Industry
How to cite: pHAGE-ERBB2-M916I was a gift from Gordon Mills & Kenneth Scott (Addgene plasmid # 116342 ; http://n2t.net/addgene:116342 ; RRID:Addgene_116342)
