[The description below was written by a language model from this plasmid's Addgene catalogue record and the feature table of its GenBank file.]
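Description:
pHAGE-ERBB2-M916I is an HIV-1-based lentiviral expression plasmid of about 12.3 kb, built on the pHAGE backbone and carrying the human receptor tyrosine kinase gene ERBB2 (HER2/neu) with the M916I point substitution. It is propagated in E. coli through a high-copy ColE1/pUC-type origin and selected with ampicillin via the bla (AmpR) gene. The viral portion is bounded by a full-length HIV-1 LTR at the upstream end (annotated in the feature table as a 3' LTR, though it occupies the 5' position) and a U3-deleted, self-inactivating LTR downstream. Between them lie the Psi packaging signal, the Rev response element for Rev-dependent nuclear export of the genomic RNA, and the cPPT/CTS, which aids nuclear import of the reverse-transcribed genome. No viral structural genes are annotated, so particle production depends on packaging and envelope functions supplied in trans.

Expression is driven by the strong constitutive human EF-1-alpha promoter, including its first intron. The ERBB2 open reading frame is not annotated as a feature, but it corresponds to the roughly 3.8 kb interval between the attB1 and attB2 sites left by Gateway recombination. A V5 epitope tag lies just downstream of attB2; whether it is fused in frame to the insert depends on the presence of a stop codon, which the record does not state. An EMCV IRES then permits translation of EGFP from the same transcript, so transduced cells can be identified or sorted by fluorescence, and a WPRE enhances transcript stability and expression. The construct belongs to a collection made for the systematic functional annotation of somatic cancer mutations, allowing stable expression of this ERBB2 variant in mammalian cells to assess its functional impact.
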