LOCUS       Exported 12280 bp ds-DNA circular SYN 13-MAY-2021
DEFINITION  Lentiviral expression of ERBB2 M916I.
ACCESSION   .
VERSION     .
KEYWORDS    pHAGE-ERBB2-M916I
SOURCE      synthetic DNA construct
  ORGANISM  synthetic DNA construct
REFERENCE   1 (bases 1 to 12280)
  AUTHORS   Ng PK, Li J, Jeong KJ, Shao S, Chen H, Tsang YH, Sengupta S, Wang Z,
            Bhavana VH, Tran R, Soewito S, Minussi DC, Moreno D, Kong K,
            Dogruluk T, Lu H, Gao J, Tokheim C, Zhou DC, Johnson AM, Zeng J, Ip
            CKM, Ju Z, Wester M, Yu S, Li Y, Vellano CP, Schultz N, Karchin R,
            Ding L, Lu Y, Cheung LWT, Chen K, Shaw KR, Meric-Bernstam F, Scott
            KL, Yi S, Sahni N, Liang H, Mills GB
  TITLE     Systematic Functional Annotation of Somatic Mutations in Cancer.
  JOURNAL   Cancer Cell. 2018 Mar 12;33(3):450-462.e10. doi:
            10.1016/j.ccell.2018.01.021.
  PUBMED    29533785
REFERENCE   2 (bases 1 to 12280)
  AUTHORS   .
  TITLE     Direct Submission
  JOURNAL   Exported May 13, 2021 from SnapGene Server 1.1.58
            http://www.snapgene.com
FEATURES             Location/Qualifiers
     source          1..12280
                     /organism="synthetic DNA construct"
                     /mol_type="other DNA"
     LTR             1..634
                     /label=3' LTR
                     /note="3' long terminal repeat (LTR) from HIV-1"
     misc_feature    681..806
                     /label=HIV-1 Psi
                     /note="packaging signal of human immunodeficiency virus
                     type 1"
     misc_feature    1303..1536
                     /label=RRE
                     /note="The Rev response element (RRE) of HIV-1 allows for
                     Rev-dependent mRNA export from the nucleus to the
                     cytoplasm."
     CDS             1721..1765
                     /codon_start=1
                     /product="antigenic peptide corresponding to amino acids
                     655 to 669 of the HIV envelope protein gp41 (Lutje Hulsik
                     et al., 2013)"
                     /label=gp41 peptide
                     /note="recognized by the 2H10 single-chain llama nanobody"
                     /translation="KNEQELLELDKWASL"
     misc_feature    2058..2175
                     /label=cPPT/CTS
                     /note="central polypurine tract and central termination
                     sequence of HIV-1"
     promoter        2223..3401
                     /label=EF-1-alpha promoter
                     /note="strong constitutive promoter for human elongation
                     factor EF-1-alpha"
     intron          2454..3392
                     /label=EF-1-alpha intron A
                     /note="intron upstream of the start codon of human
                     EF-1-alpha"
     primer_bind     3349..3369
                     /label=EF1a-F
                     /note="Human elongation factor-1a promoter, forward primer"
     protein_bind    3421..3445
                     /gene="mutant version of attB"
                     /label=attB1
                     /bound_moiety="BP Clonase(TM)"
                     /note="recombination site for the Gateway(R) BP reaction"
     protein_bind    complement(7217..7241)
                     /gene="mutant version of attB"
                     /label=attB2
                     /bound_moiety="BP Clonase(TM)"
                     /note="recombination site for the Gateway(R) BP reaction"
     CDS             7294..7335
                     /codon_start=1
                     /product="epitope tag from simian virus 5"
                     /label=V5 tag
                     /translation="GKPIPNPLLGLDST"
     misc_feature    7356..7923
                     /label=IRES
                     /note="internal ribosome entry site (IRES) of the
                     encephalomyocarditis virus (EMCV)"
     misc_feature    7373..7925
                     /label=IRES
                     /note="internal ribosome entry site (IRES) of the
                     encephalomyocarditis virus (EMCV)"
     primer_bind     complement(7517..7534)
                     /label=IRES reverse
                     /note="IRES internal ribosome entry site, reverse primer.
                     Also called pCDH-rev"
     primer_bind     7744..7763
                     /label=IRES-F
                     /note="IRES internal ribosome entry site, forward primer"
     CDS             7937..8656
                     /codon_start=1
                     /product="the original enhanced GFP (Yang et al., 1996)"
                     /label=EGFP
                     /note="mammalian codon-optimized"
                     /translation="MVSKGEELFTGVVPILVELDGDVNGHKFSVSGEGEGDATYGKLTL
                     KFICTTGKLPVPWPTLVTTLTYGVQCFSRYPDHMKQHDFFKSAMPEGYVQERTIFFKDD
                     GNYKTRAEVKFEGDTLVNRIELKGIDFKEDGNILGHKLEYNYNSHNVYIMADKQKNGIK
                     VNFKIRHNIEDGSVQLADHYQQNTPIGDGPVLLPDNHYLSTQSALSKDPNEKRDHMVLL
                     EFVTAAGITLGMDELYK"
     CDS             7937..8653
                     /codon_start=1
                     /product="enhanced GFP"
                     /label=EGFP
                     /translation="MVSKGEELFTGVVPILVELDGDVNGHKFSVSGEGEGDATYGKLTL
                     KFICTTGKLPVPWPTLVTTLTYGVQCFSRYPDHMKQHDFFKSAMPEGYVQERTIFFKDD
                     GNYKTRAEVKFEGDTLVNRIELKGIDFKEDGNILGHKLEYNYNSHNVYIMADKQKNGIK
                     VNFKIRHNIEDGSVQLADHYQQNTPIGDGPVLLPDNHYLSTQSALSKDPNEKRDHMVLL
                     EFVTAAGITLGMDELYK"
     primer_bind     complement(7982..8003)
                     /label=EGFP-N
                     /note="EGFP, reverse primer"
     primer_bind     complement(8243..8262)
                     /label=EXFP-R
                     /note="For distinguishing EGFP variants, reverse primer"
     primer_bind     8590..8611
                     /label=EGFP-C
                     /note="EGFP, forward primer"
     misc_feature    8670..9258
                     /label=WPRE
                     /note="woodchuck hepatitis virus posttranscriptional
                     regulatory element"
     primer_bind     complement(8723..8743)
                     /label=WPRE-R
                     /note="WPRE, reverse primer"
     CDS             complement(9141..9152)
                     /codon_start=1
                     /product="Factor Xa recognition and cleavage site"
                     /label=Factor Xa site
                     /translation="IEGR"
     LTR             9333..9566
                     /label=3' LTR (Delta-U3)
                     /note="self-inactivating 3' long terminal repeat (LTR) from
                     HIV-1"
     primer_bind     complement(9685..9703)
                     /label=pBRforEco
                     /note="pBR322 vectors, upsteam of EcoRI site, forward
                     primer"
     promoter        9771..9875
                     /gene="bla"
                     /label=AmpR promoter
     CDS             9876..10736
                     /codon_start=1
                     /gene="bla"
                     /product="beta-lactamase"
                     /label=AmpR
                     /note="confers resistance to ampicillin, carbenicillin, and
                     related antibiotics"
                     /translation="MSIQHFRVALIPFFAAFCLPVFAHPETLVKVKDAEDQLGARVGYI
                     ELDLNSGKILESFRPEERFPMMSTFKVLLCGAVLSRVDAGQEQLGRRIHYSQNDLVEYS
                     PVTEKHLTDGMTVRELCSAAITMSDNTAANLLLTTIGGPKELTAFLHNMGDHVTRLDRW
                     EPELNEAIPNDERDTTMPVAMATTLRKLLTGELLTLASRQQLIDWMEADKVAGPLLRSA
                     LPAGWFIADKSGAGERGSRGIIAALGPDGKPSRIVVIYTTGSQATMDERNRQIAEIGAS
                     LIKHW"
     primer_bind     complement(10094..10113)
                     /label=Amp-R
                     /note="Ampicillin resistance gene, reverse primer"
     rep_origin      10907..11495
                     /direction=RIGHT
                     /label=ori
                     /note="high-copy-number ColE1/pMB1/pBR322/pUC origin of
                     replication"
     primer_bind     11396..11415
                     /label=pBR322ori-F
                     /note="pBR322 origin, forward primer"
     primer_bind     11649..11666
                     /label=L4440
                     /note="L4440 vector, forward primer"
     primer_bind     11758..11777
                     /label=SV40pro-F
                     /note="SV40 promoter/origin, forward primer"
     protein_bind    11906..11927
                     /label=CAP binding site
                     /bound_moiety="E. coli catabolite activator protein"
                     /note="CAP binding activates transcription in the presence
                     of cAMP."
     promoter        11942..11972
                     /label=lac promoter
                     /note="promoter for the E. coli lac operon"
     protein_bind    11980..11996
                     /label=lac operator
                     /bound_moiety="lac repressor encoded by lacI"
                     /note="The lac repressor binds to the lac operator to
                     inhibit transcription in E. coli. This inhibition can be
                     relieved by adding lactose or
                     isopropyl-beta-D-thiogalactopyranoside (IPTG)."
     primer_bind     11985..12007
                     /label=M13/pUC Reverse
                     /note="In lacZ gene"
     primer_bind     12004..12020
                     /label=M13 rev
                     /note="common sequencing primer, one of multiple similar
                     variants"
     primer_bind     12004..12020
                     /label=M13 Reverse
                     /note="In lacZ gene. Also called M13-rev"
     primer_bind     12070..12089
                     /label=EBV-rev
                     /note="SV40 polyA terminator, reverse primer"
ORIGIN
        1 tggaagggct aattcactcc caaagaagac aagatatcct tgatctgtgg atctaccaca
       61 cacaaggcta cttccctgat tagcagaact acacaccagg gccaggggtc agatatccac
      121 tgacctttgg atggtgctac aagctagtac cagttgagcc agataaggta gaagaggcca
      181 ataaaggaga gaacaccagc ttgttacacc ctgtgagcct gcatgggatg gatgacccgg
      241 agagagaagt gttagagtgg aggtttgaca gccgcctagc atttcatcac gtggcccgag
      301 agctgcatcc ggagtacttc aagaactgct gatatcgagc ttgctacaag ggactttccg
      361 ctggggactt tccagggagg cgtggcctgg gcgggactgg ggagtggcga gccctcagat
      421 cctgcatata agcagctgct ttttgcctgt actgggtctc tctggttaga ccagatctga
      481 gcctgggagc tctctggcta actagggaac ccactgctta agcctcaata aagcttgcct
      541 tgagtgcttc aagtagtgtg tgcccgtctg ttgtgtgact ctggtaacta gagatccctc
      601 agaccctttt agtcagtgtg gaaaatctct agcagtggcg cccgaacagg gacttgaaag
      661 cgaaagggaa accagaggag ctctctcgac gcaggactcg gcttgctgaa gcgcgcacgg
      721 caagaggcga ggggcggcga ctggtgagta cgccaaaaat tttgactagc ggaggctaga
      781 aggagagaga tgggtgcgag agcgtcagta ttaagcgggg gagaattaga tcgcgatggg
      841 aaaaaattcg gttaaggcca gggggaaaga aaaaatataa attaaaacat atagtatggg
      901 caagcaggga gctagaacga ttcgcagtta atcctggcct gttagaaaca tcagaaggct
      961 gtagacaaat actgggacag ctacaaccat cccttcagac aggatcagaa gaacttagat
     1021 cattatataa tacagtagca accctctatt gtgtgcatca aaggatagag ataaaagaca
     1081 ccaaggaagc tttagacaag atagaggaag agcaaaacaa aagtaagacc accgcacagc
     1141 aagcggccgg ccgctgatct tcagacctgg aggaggagat atgagggaca attggagaag
     1201 tgaattatat aaatataaag tagtaaaaat tgaaccatta ggagtagcac ccaccaaggc
     1261 aaagagaaga gtggtgcaga gagaaaaaag agcagtggga ataggagctt tgttccttgg
     1321 gttcttggga gcagcaggaa gcactatggg cgcagcgtca atgacgctga cggtacaggc
     1381 cagacaatta ttgtctggta tagtgcagca gcagaacaat ttgctgaggg ctattgaggc
     1441 gcaacagcat ctgttgcaac tcacagtctg gggcatcaag cagctccagg caagaatcct
     1501 ggctgtggaa agatacctaa aggatcaaca gctcctgggg atttggggtt gctctggaaa
     1561 actcatttgc accactgctg tgccttggaa tgctagttgg agtaataaat ctctggaaca
     1621 gatttggaat cacacgacct ggatggagtg ggacagagaa attaacaatt acacaagctt
     1681 aatacactcc ttaattgaag aatcgcaaaa ccagcaagaa aagaatgaac aagaattatt
     1741 ggaattagat aaatgggcaa gtttgtggaa ttggtttaac ataacaaatt ggctgtggta
     1801 tataaaatta ttcataatga tagtaggagg cttggtaggt ttaagaatag tttttgctgt
     1861 actttctata gtgaatagag ttaggcaggg atattcacca ttatcgtttc agacccacct
     1921 cccaaccccg aggggacccg acaggcccga aggaatagaa gaagaaggtg gagagagaga
     1981 cagagacaga tccattcgat tagtgaacgg atctcgacgg tatcgccgaa ttcacaaatg
     2041 gcagtattca tccacaattt taaaagaaaa ggggggattg gggggtacag tgcaggggaa
     2101 agaatagtag acataatagc aacagacata caaactaaag aattacaaaa acaaattaca
     2161 aaaattcaaa attttcgggt ttattacagg gacagcagag atccagtttg gactagtcgt
     2221 gaggctccgg tgcccgtcag tgggcagagc gcacatcgcc cacagtcccc gagaagttgg
     2281 ggggaggggt cggcaattga accggtgcct agagaaggtg gcgcggggta aactgggaaa
     2341 gtgatgtcgt gtactggctc cgcctttttc ccgagggtgg gggagaaccg tatataagtg
     2401 cagtagtcgc cgtgaacgtt ctttttcgca acgggtttgc cgccagaaca caggtaagtg
     2461 ccgtgtgtgg ttcccgcggg cctggcctct ttacgggtta tggcccttgc gtgccttgaa
     2521 ttacttccac ctggctgcag tacgtgattc ttgatcccga gcttcgggtt ggaagtgggt
     2581 gggagagttc gaggccttgc gcttaaggag ccccttcgcc tcgtgcttga gttgaggcct
     2641 ggcctgggcg ctggggccgc cgcgtgcgaa tctggtggca ccttcgcgcc tgtctcgctg
     2701 ctttcgataa gtctctagcc atttaaaatt tttgatgacc tgctgcgacg ctttttttct
     2761 ggcaagatag tcttgtaaat gcgggccaag atctgcacac tggtatttcg gtttttgggg
     2821 ccgcgggcgg cgacggggcc cgtgcgtccc agcgcacatg ttcggcgagg cggggcctgc
     2881 gagcgcggcc accgagaatc ggacgggggt agtctcaagc tggccggcct gctctggtgc
     2941 ctggcctcgc gccgccgtgt atcgccccgc cctgggcggc aaggctggcc cggtcggcac
     3001 cagttgcgtg agcggaaaga tggccgcttc ccggccctgc tgcagggagc tcaaaatgga
     3061 ggacgcggcg ctcgggagag cgggcgggtg agtcacccac acaaaggaaa agggcctttc
     3121 cgtcctcagc cgtcgcttca tgtgactcca cggagtaccg ggcgccgtcc aggcacctcg
     3181 attagttctc gagcttttgg agtacgtcgt ctttaggttg gggggagggg ttttatgcga
     3241 tggagtttcc ccacactgag tgggtggaga ctgaagttag gccagcttgg cacttgatgt
     3301 aattctcctt ggaatttgcc ctttttgagt ttggatcttg gttcattctc aagcctcaga
     3361 cagtggttca aagttttttt cttccatttc aggtgtcgtg aagcggccct gcagatatca
     3421 acaagtttgt acaaaaaagc aggcaccatg gagctggcgg ccttgtgccg ctgggggctc
     3481 ctcctcgccc tcttgccccc cggagccgcg agcacccaag tgtgcaccgg cacagacatg
     3541 aagctgcggc tccctgccag tcccgagacc cacctggaca tgctccgcca cctctaccag
     3601 ggctgccagg tggtgcaggg aaacctggaa ctcacctacc tgcccaccaa tgccagcctg
     3661 tccttcctgc aggatatcca ggaggtgcag ggctacgtgc tcatcgctca caaccaagtg
     3721 aggcaggtcc cactgcagag gctgcggatt gtgcgaggca cccagctctt tgaggacaac
     3781 tatgccctgg ccgtgctaga caatggagac ccgctgaaca ataccacccc tgtcacaggg
     3841 gcctccccag gaggcctgcg ggagctgcag cttcgaagcc tcacagagat cttgaaagga
     3901 ggggtcttga tccagcggaa cccccagctc tgctaccagg acacgatttt gtggaaggac
     3961 atcttccaca agaacaacca gctggctctc acactgatag acaccaaccg ctctcgggcc
     4021 tgccacccct gttctccgat gtgtaagggc tcccgctgct ggggagagag ttctgaggat
     4081 tgtcagagcc tgacgcgcac tgtctgtgcc ggtggctgtg cccgctgcaa ggggccactg
     4141 cccactgact gctgccatga gcagtgtgct gccggctgca cgggccccaa gcactctgac
     4201 tgcctggcct gcctccactt caaccacagt ggcatctgtg agctgcactg cccagccctg
     4261 gtcacctaca acacagacac gtttgagtcc atgcccaatc ccgagggccg gtatacattc
     4321 ggcgccagct gtgtgactgc ctgtccctac aactaccttt ctacggacgt gggatcctgc
     4381 accctcgtct gccccctgca caaccaagag gtgacagcag aggatggaac acagcggtgt
     4441 gagaagtgca gcaagccctg tgcccgagtg tgctatggtc tgggcatgga gcacttgcga
     4501 gaggtgaggg cagttaccag tgccaatatc caggagtttg ctggctgcaa gaagatcttt
     4561 gggagcctgg catttctgcc ggagagcttt gatggggacc cagcctccaa cactgccccg
     4621 ctccagccag agcagctcca agtgtttgag actctggaag agatcacagg ttacctatac
     4681 atctcagcat ggccggacag cctgcctgac ctcagcgtct tccagaacct gcaagtaatc
     4741 cggggacgaa ttctgcacaa tggcgcctac tcgctgaccc tgcaagggct gggcatcagc
     4801 tggctggggc tgcgctcact gagggaactg ggcagtggac tggccctcat ccaccataac
     4861 acccacctct gcttcgtgca cacggtgccc tgggaccagc tctttcggaa cccgcaccaa
     4921 gctctgctcc acactgccaa ccggccagag gacgagtgtg tgggcgaggg cctggcctgc
     4981 caccagctgt gcgcccgagg gcactgctgg ggtccagggc ccacccagtg tgtcaactgc
     5041 agccagttcc ttcggggcca ggagtgcgtg gaggaatgcc gagtactgca ggggctcccc
     5101 agggagtatg tgaatgccag gcactgtttg ccgtgccacc ctgagtgtca gccccagaat
     5161 ggctcagtga cctgttttgg accggaggct gaccagtgtg tggcctgtgc ccactataag
     5221 gaccctccct tctgcgtggc ccgctgcccc agcggtgtga aacctgacct ctcctacatg
     5281 cccatctgga agtttccaga tgaggagggc gcatgccagc cttgccccat caactgcacc
     5341 cactcctgtg tggacctgga tgacaagggc tgccccgccg agcagagagc cagccctctg
     5401 acgtccatca tctctgcggt ggttggcatt ctgctggtcg tggtcttggg ggtggtcttt
     5461 gggatcctca tcaagcgacg gcagcagaag atccggaagt acacgatgcg gagactgctg
     5521 caggaaacgg agctggtgga gccgctgaca cctagcggag cgatgcccaa ccaggcgcag
     5581 atgcggatcc tgaaagagac ggagctgagg aaggtgaagg tgcttggatc tggcgctttt
     5641 ggcacagtct acaagggcat ctggatccct gatggggaga atgtgaaaat tccagtggcc
     5701 atcaaagtgt tgagggaaaa cacatccccc aaagccaaca aagaaatctt agacgaagca
     5761 tacgtgatgg ctggtgtggg ctccccatat gtctcccgcc ttctgggcat ctgcctgaca
     5821 tccacggtgc agctggtgac acagcttatg ccctatggct gcctcttaga ccatgtccgg
     5881 gaaaaccgcg gacgcctggg ctcccaggac ctgctgaact ggtgtatgca gattgccaag
     5941 gggatgagct acctggagga tgtgcggctc gtacacaggg acttggccgc tcggaacgtg
     6001 ctggtcaaga gtcccaacca tgtcaaaatt acagacttcg ggctggctcg gctgctggac
     6061 attgacgaga cagagtacca tgcagatggg ggcaaggtgc ccatcaagtg gatggcgctg
     6121 gagtccattc tccgccggcg gttcacccac cagagtgatg tgtggagtta tggtgtgact
     6181 gtgtgggagc tgataacttt tggggccaaa ccttacgatg ggatcccagc ccgggagatc
     6241 cctgacctgc tggaaaaggg ggagcggctg ccccagcccc ccatctgcac cattgatgtc
     6301 tacatgatca tggtcaaatg ttggatgatt gactctgaat gtcggccaag attccgggag
     6361 ttggtgtctg aattctcccg catggccagg gacccccagc gctttgtggt catccagaat
     6421 gaggacttgg gcccagccag tcccttggac agcaccttct accgctcact gctggaggac
     6481 gatgacatgg gggacctggt ggatgctgag gagtatctgg taccccagca gggcttcttc
     6541 tgtccagacc ctgccccggg cgctgggggc atggtccacc acaggcaccg cagctcatct
     6601 accaggagtg gcggtgggga cctgacacta gggctggagc cctctgaaga ggaggccccc
     6661 aggtctccac tggcaccctc cgaaggggct ggctccgatg tatttgatgg tgacctggga
     6721 atgggggcag ccaaggggct gcaaagcctc cccacacatg accccagccc tctacagcgg
     6781 tacagtgagg accccacagt acccctgccc tctgagactg atggctacgt tgcccccctg
     6841 acctgcagcc cccagcctga atatgtgaac cagccagatg ttcggcccca gcccccttcg
     6901 ccccgagagg gccctctgcc tgctgcccga cctgctggtg ccactctgga aaggcccaag
     6961 actctctccc cagggaagaa tggggtcgtc aaagacgttt ttgcctttgg gggtgccgtg
     7021 gagaaccccg agtacttgac accccaggga ggagctgccc ctcagcccca ccctcctcct
     7081 gccttcagcc cagccttcga caacctctat tactgggacc aggacccacc agagcggggg
     7141 gctccaccca gcaccttcaa agggacacct acggcagaga acccagagta cctgggtctg
     7201 gacgtgccag tgtagaaccc agctttcttg tacaaagtgg ttgatatcca gcacagtggc
     7261 ggccgctcga gtctagaggg cccgcggttc gaaggtaagc ctatccctaa ccctctcctc
     7321 ggtctcgatt ctacgcgtac cggttagtaa tgagatccct cccccccccc taacgttact
     7381 ggccgaagcc gcttggaata aggccggtgt gcgtttgtct atatgttatt ttccaccata
     7441 ttgccgtctt ttggcaatgt gagggcccgg aaacctggcc ctgtcttctt gacgagcatt
     7501 cctaggggtc tttcccctct cgccaaagga atgcaaggtc tgttgaatgt cgtgaaggaa
     7561 gcagttcctc tggaagcttc ttgaagacaa acaacgtctg tagcgaccct ttgcaggcag
     7621 cggaaccccc cacctggcga caggtgcctc tgcggccaaa agccacgtgt ataagataca
     7681 cctgcaaagg cggcacaacc ccagtgccac gttgtgagtt ggatagttgt ggaaagagtc
     7741 aaatggctct cctcaagcgt attcaacaag gggctgaagg atgcccagaa ggtaccccat
     7801 tgtatgggat ctgatctggg gcctcggtgc acatgcttta catgtgttta gtcgaggtta
     7861 aaaaaacgtc taggcccccc gaaccacggg gacgtggttt tcctttgaaa aacacgatga
     7921 taatatggcc acacatatgg tgagcaaggg cgaggagctg ttcaccgggg tggtgcccat
     7981 cctggtcgag ctggacggcg acgtaaacgg ccacaagttc agcgtgtccg gcgagggcga
     8041 gggcgatgcc acctacggca agctgaccct gaagttcatc tgcaccaccg gcaagctgcc
     8101 cgtgccctgg cccaccctcg tgaccaccct gacctacggc gtgcagtgct tcagccgcta
     8161 ccccgaccac atgaagcagc acgacttctt caagtccgcc atgcccgaag gctacgtcca
     8221 ggagcgcacc atcttcttca aggacgacgg caactacaag acccgcgccg aggtgaagtt
     8281 cgagggcgac accctggtga accgcatcga gctgaagggc atcgacttca aggaggacgg
     8341 caacatcctg gggcacaagc tggagtacaa ctacaacagc cacaacgtct atatcatggc
     8401 cgacaagcag aagaacggca tcaaggtgaa cttcaagatc cgccacaaca tcgaggacgg
     8461 cagcgtgcag ctcgccgacc actaccagca gaacaccccc atcggcgacg gccccgtgct
     8521 gctgcccgac aaccactacc tgagcaccca gtccgccctg agcaaagacc ccaacgagaa
     8581 gcgcgatcac atggtcctgc tggagttcgt gaccgccgcc gggatcactc tcggcatgga
     8641 cgagctgtac aagtaaatcg atagatccta atcaacctct ggattacaaa atttgtgaaa
     8701 gattgactgg tattcttaac tatgttgctc cttttacgct atgtggatac gctgctttaa
     8761 tgcctttgta tcatgctatt gcttcccgta tggctttcat tttctcctcc ttgtataaat
     8821 cctggttgct gtctctttat gaggagttgt ggcccgttgt caggcaacgt ggcgtggtgt
     8881 gcactgtgtt tgctgacgca acccccactg gttggggcat tgccaccacc tgtcagctcc
     8941 tttccgggac tttcgctttc cccctcccta ttgccacggc ggaactcatc gccgcctgcc
     9001 ttgcccgctg ctggacaggg gctcggctgt tgggcactga caattccgtg gtgttgtcgg
     9061 ggaaatcatc gtcctttcct tggctgctcg cctgtgttgc cacctggatt ctgcgcggga
     9121 cgtccttctg ctacgtccct tcggccctca atccagcgga ccttccttcc cgcggcctgc
     9181 tgccggctct gcggcctctt ccgcgtcttc gccttcgccc tcagacgagt cggatctccc
     9241 tttgggccgc ctccccgcct gagatccttt aagaccaatg acttacaagg cagctgtaga
     9301 tcttagccac tttttaaaag aaaagggggg actggaaggg ctaattcact cccaacgaag
     9361 acaagatctg ctttttgctt gtactgggtc tctctggtta gaccagatct gagcctggga
     9421 gctctctggc taactaggga acccactgct taagcctcaa taaagcttgc cttgagtgct
     9481 tcaagtagtg tgtgcccgtc tgttgtgtga ctctggtaac tagagatccc tcagaccctt
     9541 ttagtcagtg tggaaaatct ctagcagtag tagttcatgt catcttatta ttcagtattt
     9601 ataacttgca aagaaatgaa tatcagagag tgagaggccc gggttaatta aggaaagggc
     9661 tagatcattc ttgaagacga aagggcctcg tgatacgcct atttttatag gttaatgtca
     9721 tgataataat ggtttcttag acgtcaggtg gcacttttcg gggaaatgtg cgcggaaccc
     9781 ctatttgttt atttttctaa atacattcaa atatgtatcc gctcatgaga caataaccct
     9841 gataaatgct tcaataatat tgaaaaagga agagtatgag tattcaacat ttccgtgtcg
     9901 cccttattcc cttttttgcg gcattttgcc ttcctgtttt tgctcaccca gaaacgctgg
     9961 tgaaagtaaa agatgctgaa gatcagttgg gtgcacgagt gggttacatc gaactggatc
    10021 tcaacagcgg taagatcctt gagagttttc gccccgaaga acgttttcca atgatgagca
    10081 cttttaaagt tctgctatgt ggcgcggtat tatcccgtgt tgacgccggg caagagcaac
    10141 tcggtcgccg catacactat tctcagaatg acttggttga gtactcacca gtcacagaaa
    10201 agcatcttac ggatggcatg acagtaagag aattatgcag tgctgccata accatgagtg
    10261 ataacactgc ggccaactta cttctgacaa cgatcggagg accgaaggag ctaaccgctt
    10321 ttttgcacaa catgggggat catgtaactc gccttgatcg ttgggaaccg gagctgaatg
    10381 aagccatacc aaacgacgag cgtgacacca cgatgcctgt agcaatggca acaacgttgc
    10441 gcaaactatt aactggcgaa ctacttactc tagcttcccg gcaacaatta atagactgga
    10501 tggaggcgga taaagttgca ggaccacttc tgcgctcggc ccttccggct ggctggttta
    10561 ttgctgataa atctggagcc ggtgagcgtg ggtctcgcgg tatcattgca gcactggggc
    10621 cagatggtaa gccctcccgt atcgtagtta tctacacgac ggggagtcag gcaactatgg
    10681 atgaacgaaa tagacagatc gctgagatag gtgcctcact gattaagcat tggtaactgt
    10741 cagaccaagt ttactcatat atactttaga ttgatttaaa acttcatttt taatttaaaa
    10801 ggatctaggt gaagatcctt tttgataatc tcatgaccaa aatcccttaa cgtgagtttt
    10861 cgttccactg agcgtcagac cccgtagaaa agatcaaagg atcttcttga gatccttttt
    10921 ttctgcgcgt aatctgctgc ttgcaaacaa aaaaaccacc gctaccagcg gtggtttgtt
    10981 tgccggatca agagctacca actctttttc cgaaggtaac tggcttcagc agagcgcaga
    11041 taccaaatac tgttcttcta gtgtagccgt agttaggcca ccacttcaag aactctgtag
    11101 caccgcctac atacctcgct ctgctaatcc tgttaccagt ggctgctgcc agtggcgata
    11161 agtcgtgtct taccgggttg gactcaagac gatagttacc ggataaggcg cagcggtcgg
    11221 gctgaacggg gggttcgtgc acacagccca gcttggagcg aacgacctac accgaactga
    11281 gatacctaca gcgtgagcta tgagaaagcg ccacgcttcc cgaagggaga aaggcggaca
    11341 ggtatccggt aagcggcagg gtcggaacag gagagcgcac gagggagctt ccagggggaa
    11401 acgcctggta tctttatagt cctgtcgggt ttcgccacct ctgacttgag cgtcgatttt
    11461 tgtgatgctc gtcagggggg cggagcctat ggaaaaacgc cagcaacgcg gcctttttac
    11521 ggttcctggc cttttgctgg ccttttgctc acatgttctt tcctgcgtta tcccctgatt
    11581 ctgtggataa ccgtattacc gcctttgagt gagctgatac cgctcgccgc agccgaacga
    11641 ccgagcgcag cgagtcagtg agcgaggaag cggaagagcg cccaatacgc aaaccgcctc
    11701 tccccgcgcg ttggccgatt cattaatgca gcaagctcat ggctgactaa ttttttttat
    11761 ttatgcagag gccgaggccg cctcggcctc tgagctattc cagaagtagt gaggaggctt
    11821 ttttggaggc ctaggctttt gcaaaaagct ccccgtggca cgacaggttt cccgactgga
    11881 aagcgggcag tgagcgcaac gcaattaatg tgagttagct cactcattag gcaccccagg
    11941 ctttacactt tatgcttccg gctcgtatgt tgtgtggaat tgtgagcgga taacaatttc
    12001 acacaggaaa cagctatgac atgattacga atttcacaaa taaagcattt ttttcactgc
    12061 attctagttg tggtttgtcc aaactcatca atgtatctta tcatgtctgg atcaactgga
    12121 taactcaagc taaccaaaat catcccaaac ttcccacccc ataccctatt accactgcca
    12181 attacctgtg gtttcattta ctctaaacct gtgattcctc tgaattattt tcattttaaa
    12241 gaaattgtat ttgttaaata tgtactacaa acttagtagt
//
