>Addgene plasmid #116342 | pHAGE-ERBB2-M916I | depositor partial sequence | sequence record 219216 | insert
ATGGAGCTGGCGGCCTTGTGCCGCTGGGGGCTCCTCCTCGCCCTCTTGCCCCCCGGAGCCGCGAGCACCC
AAGTGTGCACCGGCACAGACATGAAGCTGCGGCTCCCTGCCAGTCCCGAGACCCACCTGGACATGCTCCG
CCACCTCTACCAGGGCTGCCAGGTGGTGCAGGGAAACCTGGAACTCACCTACCTGCCCACCAATGCCAGC
CTGTCCTTCCTGCAGGATATCCAGGAGGTGCAGGGCTACGTGCTCATCGCTCACAACCAAGTGAGGCAGG
TCCCACTGCAGAGGCTGCGGATTGTGCGAGGCACCCAGCTCTTTGAGGACAACTATGCCCTGGCCGTGCT
AGACAATGGAGACCCGCTGAACAATACCACCCCTGTCACAGGGGCCTCCCCAGGAGGCCTGCGGGAGCTG
CAGCTTCGAAGCCTCACAGAGATCTTGAAAGGAGGGGTCTTGATCCAGCGGAACCCCCAGCTCTGCTACC
AGGACACGATTTTGTGGAAGGACATCTTCCACAAGAACAACCAGCTGGCTCTCACACTGATAGACACCAA
CCGCTCTCGGGCCTGCCACCCCTGTTCTCCGATGTGTAAGGGCTCCCGCTGCTGGGGAGAGAGTTCTGAG
GATTGTCAGAGCCTGACGCGCACTGTCTGTGCCGGTGGCTGTGCCCGCTGCAAGGGGCCACTGCCCACTG
ACTGCTGCCATGAGCAGTGTGCTGCCGGCTGCACGGGCCCCAAGCACTCTGACTGCCTGGCCTGCCTCCA
CTTCAACCACAGTGGCATCTGTGAGCTGCACTGCCCAGCCCTGGTCACCTACAACACAGACACGTTTGAG
TCCATGCCCAATCCCGAGGGCCGGTATACATTCGGCGCCAGCTGTGTGACTGCCTGTCCCTACAACTACC
TTTCTACGGACGTGGGATCCTGCACCCTCGTCTGCCCCCTGCACAACCAAGAGGTGACAGCAGAGGATGG
AACACAGCGGTGTGAGAAGTGCAGCAAGCCCTGTGCCCGAGTGTGCTATGGTCTGGGCATGGAGCACTTG
CGAGAGGTGAGGGCAGTTACCAGTGCCAATATCCAGGAGTTTGCTGGCTGCAAGAAGATCTTTGGGAGCC
TGGCATTTCTGCCGGAGAGCTTTGATGGGGACCCAGCCTCCAACACTGCCCCGCTCCAGCCAGAGCAGCT
CCAAGTGTTTGAGACTCTGGAAGAGATCACAGGTTACCTATACATCTCAGCATGGCCGGACAGCCTGCCT
GACCTCAGCGTCTTCCAGAACCTGCAAGTAATCCGGGGACGAATTCTGCACAATGGCGCCTACTCGCTGA
CCCTGCAAGGGCTGGGCATCAGCTGGCTGGGGCTGCGCTCACTGAGGGAACTGGGCAGTGGACTGGCCCT
CATCCACCATAACACCCACCTCTGCTTCGTGCACACGGTGCCCTGGGACCAGCTCTTTCGGAACCCGCAC
CAAGCTCTGCTCCACACTGCCAACCGGCCAGAGGACGAGTGTGTGGGCGAGGGCCTGGCCTGCCACCAGC
TGTGCGCCCGAGGGCACTGCTGGGGTCCAGGGCCCACCCAGTGTGTCAACTGCAGCCAGTTCCTTCGGGG
CCAGGAGTGCGTGGAGGAATGCCGAGTACTGCAGGGGCTCCCCAGGGAGTATGTGAATGCCAGGCACTGT
TTGCCGTGCCACCCTGAGTGTCAGCCCCAGAATGGCTCAGTGACCTGTTTTGGACCGGAGGCTGACCAGT
GTGTGGCCTGTGCCCACTATAAGGACCCTCCCTTCTGCGTGGCCCGCTGCCCCAGCGGTGTGAAACCTGA
CCTCTCCTACATGCCCATCTGGAAGTTTCCAGATGAGGAGGGCGCATGCCAGCCTTGCCCCATCAACTGC
ACCCACTCCTGTGTGGACCTGGATGACAAGGGCTGCCCCGCCGAGCAGAGAGCCAGCCCTCTGACGTCCA
TCATCTCTGCGGTGGTTGGCATTCTGCTGGTCGTGGTCTTGGGGGTGGTCTTTGGGATCCTCATCAAGCG
ACGGCAGCAGAAGATCCGGAAGTACACGATGCGGAGACTGCTGCAGGAAACGGAGCTGGTGGAGCCGCTG
ACACCTAGCGGAGCGATGCCCAACCAGGCGCAGATGCGGATCCTGAAAGAGACGGAGCTGAGGAAGGTGA
AGGTGCTTGGATCTGGCGCTTTTGGCACAGTCTACAAGGGCATCTGGATCCCTGATGGGGAGAATGTGAA
AATTCCAGTGGCCATCAAAGTGTTGAGGGAAAACACATCCCCCAAAGCCAACAAAGAAATCTTAGACGAA
GCATACGTGATGGCTGGTGTGGGCTCCCCATATGTCTCCCGCCTTCTGGGCATCTGCCTGACATCCACGG
TGCAGCTGGTGACACAGCTTATGCCCTATGGCTGCCTCTTAGACCATGTCCGGGAAAACCGCGGACGCCT
GGGCTCCCAGGACCTGCTGAACTGGTGTATGCAGATTGCCAAGGGGATGAGCTACCTGGAGGATGTGCGG
CTCGTACACAGGGACTTGGCCGCTCGGAACGTGCTGGTCAAGAGTCCCAACCATGTCAAAATTACAGACT
TCGGGCTGGCTCGGCTGCTGGACATTGACGAGACAGAGTACCATGCAGATGGGGGCAAGGTGCCCATCAA
GTGGATGGCGCTGGAGTCCATTCTCCGCCGGCGGTTCACCCACCAGAGTGATGTGTGGAGTTATGGTGTG
ACTGTGTGGGAGCTGATAACTTTTGGGGCCAAACCTTACGATGGGATCCCAGCCCGGGAGATCCCTGACC
TGCTGGAAAAGGGGGAGCGGCTGCCCCAGCCCCCCATCTGCACCATTGATGTCTACATGATCATGGTCAA
ATGTTGGATGATTGACTCTGAATGTCGGCCAAGATTCCGGGAGTTGGTGTCTGAATTCTCCCGCATGGCC
AGGGACCCCCAGCGCTTTGTGGTCATCCAGAATGAGGACTTGGGCCCAGCCAGTCCCTTGGACAGCACCT
TCTACCGCTCACTGCTGGAGGACGATGACATGGGGGACCTGGTGGATGCTGAGGAGTATCTGGTACCCCA
GCAGGGCTTCTTCTGTCCAGACCCTGCCCCGGGCGCTGGGGGCATGGTCCACCACAGGCACCGCAGCTCA
TCTACCAGGAGTGGCGGTGGGGACCTGACACTAGGGCTGGAGCCCTCTGAAGAGGAGGCCCCCAGGTCTC
CACTGGCACCCTCCGAAGGGGCTGGCTCCGATGTATTTGATGGTGACCTGGGAATGGGGGCAGCCAAGGG
GCTGCAAAGCCTCCCCACACATGACCCCAGCCCTCTACAGCGGTACAGTGAGGACCCCACAGTACCCCTG
CCCTCTGAGACTGATGGCTACGTTGCCCCCCTGACCTGCAGCCCCCAGCCTGAATATGTGAACCAGCCAG
ATGTTCGGCCCCAGCCCCCTTCGCCCCGAGAGGGCCCTCTGCCTGCTGCCCGACCTGCTGGTGCCACTCT
GGAAAGGCCCAAGACTCTCTCCCCAGGGAAGAATGGGGTCGTCAAAGACGTTTTTGCCTTTGGGGGTGCC
GTGGAGAACCCCGAGTACTTGACACCCCAGGGAGGAGCTGCCCCTCAGCCCCACCCTCCTCCTGCCTTCA
GCCCAGCCTTCGACAACCTCTATTACTGGGACCAGGACCCACCAGAGCGGGGGGCTCCACCCAGCACCTT
CAAAGGGACACCTACGGCAGAGAACCCAGAGTACCTGGGTCTGGACGTGCCAGTGTGA
